Addgene plasmid #10721: 416 pSG5L HA RB del22
Depositing lab: William Sellers. Publication: Stable binding to E2F is not required for the retinoblastoma protein to activate transcription, promote differentiation, and suppress tumor cell growth. Sellers WR, Novitch BG, Miyake S, Heith A, Otterson GA, Kaye FJ, Lassar AB, Kaelin WG. Genes Dev. 1998 Jan 1. 12(1):95-106. 10.1101/gad.12.1.95 PubMed 9420334.
Backbone
  Vector backbone: pSG5L
  Backbone size w/o insert (bp): 4000
  Vector type: Mammalian Expression
Growth in bacteria
  Bacterial resistance: Ampicillin, 100 μg/mL
  Growth temperature: 37°C
  Growth strain: DH5alpha
  Copy number: High Copy
Gene/Insert
  Gene/Insert name: RB del22 (alt names: retinoblastoma; RB)
  Species: H. sapiens (human)
  Insert size (bp): 2800
  Mutation: Deletion of exon 22 (aa738-775)
  Entrez Gene: RB1 (a.k.a. OSRC, PPP1R130, RB, p105-Rb, p110-RB1, pRb, pp110)
  Tag / fusion protein: HA (N terminal on backbone)
  Cloning method: Restriction Enzyme; 5′ cloning site BamHI (not destroyed); 3′ cloning site EcoRI (not destroyed)
  Sequencing primers: 5′ T7; 3′ SV40pA-R
Terms and licenses: Academic/Nonprofit Terms; Industry Terms: Not Available to Industry
Depositor comments: EcoRI is an internal site as well. See author's map. To learn more about del22 mutant, see reference: Sellers WR, Rodgers JW, and Kaelin WG, PNAS 92:11544.
How to cite: 416 pSG5L HA RB del22 was a gift from William Sellers (Addgene plasmid # 10721 ; http://n2t.net/addgene:10721 ; RRID:Addgene_10721)
