[The description below was written by a language model from this plasmid's Addgene catalogue record.]
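Description:
416 pSG5L HA RB del22 is a mammalian expression plasmid built on the pSG5L backbone (about 4 kb without insert) that encodes a mutant form of the human retinoblastoma tumour suppressor, RB1. It is propagated in E. coli as a high-copy plasmid under ampicillin selection. The record does not list the promoter or other regulatory elements explicitly. The recommended sequencing primers (T7 on the 5′ side and a reverse primer in the SV40 polyadenylation region on the 3′ side) indicate that the insert lies between a T7 promoter site and an SV40 polyA signal, which is consistent with pSG5-type vectors. No mammalian selection marker is recorded, and no feature table was supplied to confirm the layout.

The insert of roughly 2.8 kb is the RB coding sequence with exon 22 deleted, which removes amino acids 738–775. It was cloned between BamHI and EcoRI sites, both of which are retained. The depositor notes that EcoRI also cuts within the insert, so that enzyme will not release the insert as a single fragment. An HA epitope tag supplied by the backbone is fused to the N terminus, so the expressed protein can be detected or immunoprecipitated with anti-HA antibodies.

The associated study examined whether stable E2F binding is required for pRB to activate transcription, promote differentiation and suppress tumour cell growth. In that context the del22 construct serves as a defined RB mutant to compare with wild-type RB and other variants in transfected mammalian cells. The record itself does not describe the mutant's functional properties beyond the deletion.
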