>Addgene plasmid #10721 | 416 pSG5L HA RB del22 | addgene partial sequence | sequence record 17676 | T7 5'-TAATACGACTCACTATAGGG-3'
CTACGACGTGCCCGACTACGCCTCCCTCGGATCCGCCACCATGCCGCCCAAAACCCCCCGAAAAACGGCC
GCCACCGCCGCCGCTGCCGCCGCGGAACCCCCGGCACCGCCGCCGCCGCCCCCTCCTGAGGAGGACCCAG
AGCAGGACAGCGGCCCGGAGGACCTGCCTCTCGTCAGGCTTGAGTTTGAAGAAACAGAAGAACCTGATTT
TACTGCATTATGTCAGAAATTAAAGATACCAGATCATGTCAGAGAGAGAGCTTGGTTAACTTGGGAGAAA
GTTTCATCTGTGGATGGAGTATTGGGAGGTTATATTCAAAAGAAAAAGGAACTGTGGGGAATCTGTATCT
TTATTGCAGCAGTTGACCTAGATGAGATGTCGTTCACTTTTACTGAGCTACAGAAAAACATAGAAATCAG
TGTCCATAAATTCTTTAACTTACTAAAAGAAATTGATACCAGTACCAAAGTTGATAATGCTATGTCAAGA
CTGTTGAAGAAGTATGATGTATTGTTTGCACTCTTCAGCAAATTGGAAAGGACATGTGAACTTATATATT
TGACACAACCCAGCAGTTCGATATCTACTGAAATAAATTCTGCATTGGTGCTAAAAGTTTCTTGGATCAC
ATTTTTATTAGCTAAAGGGGAAGTATTACAAATGGAAGATGATCTGGTGATTTCATTTCAGTTAATGCTA
TGTGTCCTTGACTATTTTATTAAACTCTCACCTTCCATGTTGCTCAAAGAACCATATAAAACAGCTGTTA
TACCCATTAATGGTTCACCTCGAACAC
