>Addgene plasmid #10721 | 416 pSG5L HA RB del22 | addgene partial sequence | sequence record 82729 | SV40pA-R 5'-GAAATTTGTGATGCTATTGC-3'
CTGGATCTAGACTCGAGGCGATATCGGGGAATCCCCGGGGATCCTCATTTCTCTTCCTTGTTTGAGGTAT
CCATGCTATCATTCATTTTCTGCTTTTGCATTCGTGTTCGAGTAGAAGTCATTTCTGCCAGTTTCTGCTG
AAATTTGGACTCTCCTGGGAGATGTTTACTTCCATCTGCTTCATCTGATCCTTCAATATCAAAGCGTAGT
TTTTTCAGTGGTTTAGGAGGGTTGCTTCCTTCAGCACTTCTTTTGAGCACACGGTCGCTGTTACATACCA
TCTGATTTATTTTCTGGAACTTCTCAGAAGTCCCGAATGATTCACCAATTGATACTAAGATTCTTGATCT
TGGAGTCATTTTTGTTGGTGTTGGCAGACCTTCTGAAATTTTATATGGACTCTTCAGGGGTGAAATATAG
ATGTTCCCTCCAGGAATCCGTAAGGGTGAACTAGGAAACTTGTAAGGGCTTCGAGGAATGTGAGGTATTG
GTGACAAGGTAGGGGGCTCCTGAACAGCATGAGGAAGATCCTTGTATGCTGTTACAATGATTTTGAATTT
AAGGTCTATATTCTTCACTTTGCATATGCCATACATGGAACACATCATAATTTGGTCCAA
